>Addgene plasmid #101333 | pBS NL4-3 envFS eGFP IN-D116A | addgene full sequence | sequence record 194237 | Addgene NGS Result
TGGAAGGGCTAATTTGGTCCCAAAAAAGACAAGAGATCCTTGATCTGTGGATCTACCACACACAAGGCTA
CTTCCCTGATTGGCAGAACTACACACCAGGGCCAGGGATCAGATATCCACTGACCTTTGGATGGTGCTTC
AAGTTAGTACCAGTTGAACCAGAGCAAGTAGAAGAGGCCAATGAAGGAGAGAACAACAGCTTGTTACACC
CTATGAGCCAGCATGGGATGGAGGACCCGGAGGGAGAAGTATTAGTGTGGAAGTTTGACAGCCTCCTAGC
ATTTCGTCACATGGCCCGAGAGCTGCATCCGGAGTACTACAAAGACTGCTGACATCGAGCTTTCTACAAG
GGACTTTCCGCTGGGGACTTTCCAGGGAGGTGTGGCCTGGGCGGGACTGGGGAGTGGCGAGCCCTCAGAT
GCTACATATAAGCAGCTGCTTTTTGCCTGTACTGGGTCTCTCTGGTTAGACCAGATCTGAGCCTGGGAGC
TCTCTGGCTAACTAGGGAACCCACTGCTTAAGCCTCAATAAAGCTTGCCTTGAGTGCTCAAAGTAGTGTG
TGCCCGTCTGTTGTGTGACTCTGGTAACTAGAGATCCCTCAGACCCTTTTAGTCAGTGTGGAAAATCTCT
AGCAGTGGCGCCCGAACAGGGACTTGAAAGCGAAAGTAAAGCCAGAGGAGATCTCTCGACGCAGGACTCG
GCTTGCTGAAGCGCGCACGGCAAGAGGCGAGGGGCGGCGACTGGTGAGTACGCCAAAAATTTTGACTAGC
GGAGGCTAGAAGGAGAGAGATGGGTGCGAGAGCGTCGGTATTAAGCGGGGGAGAATTAGATAAATGGGAA
AAAATTCGGTTAAGGCCAGGGGGAAAGAAACAATATAAACTAAAACATATAGTATGGGCAAGCAGGGAGC
TAGAACGATTCGCAGTTAATCCTGGCCTTTTAGAGACATCAGAAGGCTGTAGACAAATACTGGGACAGCT
ACAACCATCCCTTCAGACAGGATCAGAAGAACTTAGATCATTATATAATACAATAGCAGTCCTCTATTGT
GTGCATCAAAGGATAGATGTAAAAGACACCAAGGAAGCCTTAGATAAGATAGAGGAAGAGCAAAACAAAA
GTAAGAAAAAGGCACAGCAAGCAGCAGCTGACACAGGAAACAACAGCCAGGTCAGCCAAAATTAC
[693 nt withheld, positions 1186-1878]
GCTGAAGCAATGAGCCAAGTAACAAATCCAGCTACCATAATGATACAGAAAGGCAATTTTAGGAACCAAA
GAAAGACTGTTAAGTGTTTCAATTGTGGCAAAGAAGGGCACATAGCCAAAAATTGCAGGGCCCCTAGGAA
AAAGGGCTGTTGGAAATGTGGAAAGGAAGGACACCAAATGAAAGATTGTACTGAGAGACAGGCTAATTTT
TTAGGGAAGATCTGGCCTTCCCACAAGGGAAGGCCAGGGAATTTTCTTCAGAGCAGACCAGAGCCAACAG
CCCCACCAGAAGAGAGCTTCAGGTTTGGGGAAGAGACAACAACTCCCTCTCAGAAGCAGGAGCCGATAGA
CAAGGAACTGTATCCTTTAGCTTCCCTCAGATCACTCTTTGGCAGCGACCCCTCGTCACAATAAAGATAG
GGGGGCAATTAAAGGAAGCTCTATTAGATACAGGAGCAGATGATACAGTATTAGAAGAAATGAATTTGCC
AGGAAGATGGAAACCAAAAATGATAGGGGGAATTGGAGGTTTTATCAAAGTAAGACAGTATGATCAGATA
CTCATAGAAATCTGCGGACATAAAGCTATAGGTACAGTATTAGTAGGACCTACACCTGTCAACATAATTG
GAAGAAATCTGTTGACTCAGATTGGCTGCACTTTAAATTTTCCCATTAGTCCTATTGAGACTGTACCAGT
AAAATTAAAGCCAGGAATGGATGGCCCAAAAGTTAAACAATGGCCATTGACAGAAGAAAAAATAAAAGCA
TTAGTAGAAATTTGTACAGAAATGGAAAAGGAAGGAAAAATTTCAAAAATTGGGCCTGAAAATCCATACA
ATACTCCAGTATTTGCCATAAAGAAAAAAGACAGTACTAAATGGAGAAAATTAGTAGATTTCAGAGAACT
TAATAAGAGAACTCAAGATTTCTGGGAAGTTCAATTAGGAATACCACATCCTGCAGGGTTAAAACAGAAA
AAATCAGTAACAGTACTGGATGTGGGCGATGCATATTTTTCAGTTCCCTTAGATAAAGACTTCAGGAAGT
ATACTGCATTTACCATACCTAGTATAAACAATGAGACACCAGGGATTAGATATCAGTACAATGTGCTTCC
ACAGGGATGGAAAGGATCACCAGCAATATTCCAGTGTAGCATGACAAAAATCTTAGAGCCTTTTAGAAAA
CAAAATCCAGACATAGTCATCTATCAATACATGGATGATTTGTATGTAGGATCTGACTTAGAAATAGGGC
AGCATAGAACAAAAATAGAGGAACTGAGACAACATCTGTTGAGGTGGGGATTTACCACACCAGACAAAAA
ACATCAGAAAGAACCTCCATTCCTTTGGATGGGTTATGAACTCCATCCTGATAAATGGACAGTACAGCCT
ATAGTGCTGCCAGAAAAGGACAGCTGGACTGTCAATGACATACAGAAATTAGTGGGAAAATTGAATTGGG
CAAGTCAGATTTATGCAGGGATTAAAGTAAGGCAATTATGTAAACTTCTTAGGGGAACCAAAGCACTAAC
AGAAGTAGTACCACTAACAGAAGAAGCAGAGCTAGAACTGGCAGAAAACAGGGAGATTCTAAAAGAACCG
GTACATGGAGTGTATTATGACCCATCAAAAGACTTAATAGCAGAAATACAGAAGCAGGGGCAAGGCCAAT
GGACATATCAAATTTATCAAGAGCCATTTAAAAATCTGAAAACAGGAAAGTATGCAAGAATGAAGGGTGC
CCACACTAATGATGTGAAACAATTAACAGAGGCAGTACAAAAAATAGCCACAGAAAGCATAGTAATATGG
GGAAAGACTCCTAAATTTAAATTACCCATACAAAAGGAAACATGGGAAGCATGGTGGACAGAGTATTGGC
AAGCCACCTGGATTCCTGAGTGGGAGTTTGTCAATACCCCTCCCTTAGTGAAGTTATGGTACCAGTTAGA
GAAAGAACCCATAATAGGAGCAGAAACTTTCTATGTAGATGGGGCAGCCAATAGGGAAACTAAATTAGGA
AAAGCAGGATATGTAACTGACAGAGGAAGACAAAAAGTTGTCCCCCTAACGGACACAACAAATCAGAAGA
CTGAGTTACAAGCAATTCATCTAGCTTTGCAGGATTCGGGATTAGAAGTAAACATAGTGACAGACTCACA
ATATGCATTGGGAATCATTCAAGCACAACCAGATAAGAGTGAATCAGAGTTAGTCAGTCAAATAATAGAG
CAGTTAATAAAAAAGGAAAAAGTCTACCTGGCATGGGTACCAGCACACAAAGGAATTGGAGGAAATGAAC
AAGTAGATAAATTGGTCAGTGCTGGAATCAGGAAAGTACTATTTTTAGATGGAATAGATAAGGCCCAAGA
AGAACATGAGAAATATCACAGTAATTGGAGAGCAATGGCTAGTGATTTTAACCTACCACCTGTAGTAGCA
AAAGAAATAGTAGCCAGCTGTGATAAATGTCAGCTAAAAGGGGAAGCCATGCATGGACAAGTAGACTGTA
GCCCAGGAATATGGCAGCTAGATTGTACACATTTAGAAGGAAAAGTTATCTTGGTAGCAGTTCATGTAGC
CAGTGGATATATAGAAGCAGAAGTAATTCCAGCAGAGACAGGGCAAGAAACAGCATACTTCCTCTTAAAA
TTAGCAGGAAGATGGCCAGTAAAAACAGTACATACAGCCAATGGCAGCAATTTCACCAGTACTACAGTTA
AGGCCGCCTGTTGGTGGGCGGGGATCAAGCAGGAATTTGGCATTCCCTACAATCCCCAAAGTCAAGGAGT
AATAGAATCTATGAATAAAGAATTAAAGAAAATTATAGGACAGGTAAGAGATCAGGCTGAACATCTTAAG
ACAGCAGTACAAATGGCAGTATTCATCCACAATTTTAAAAGAAAAGGGGGGATTGGGGGGTACAGTGCAG
GGGAAAGAATAGTAGACATAATAGCAACAGACATACAAACTAAAGAATTACAAAAACAAATTACAAAAAT
TCAAAATTTTCGGGTTTATTACAGGGACAGCAGAGATCCAGTTTGGAAAGGACCAGCAAAGCTCCTCTGG
AAAGGTGAAGGGGCAGTAGTAATACAAGATAATAGTGACATAAAAGTAGTGCCAAGAAGAAAAGCAAAGA
TCATCAGGGATTATGGAAAACAGATGGCAGGTGATGATTGTGTGGCAAGTAGACAGGATGAGGATTAACA
CATGGAAAAGATTAGTAAAACACCATATGTATATTTCAAGGAAAGCTAAGGACTGGTTTTATAGACATCA
CTATGAAAGTACTAATCCAAAAATAAGTTCAGAAGTACACATCCCACTAGGGGATGCTAAATTAGTAATA
ACAACATATTGGGGTCTGCATACAGGAGAAAGAGACTGGCATTTGGGTCAGGGAGTCTCCATAGAATGGA
GGAAAAAGAGATATAGCACACAAGTAGACCCTGACCTAGCAGACCAACTAATTCATCTGCACTATTTTGA
TTGTTTTTCAGAATCTGCTATAAGAAATACCATATTAGGACGTATAGTTAGTCCTAGGTGTGAATATCAA
GCAGGACATAACAAGGTAGGATCTCTACAGTACTTGGCACTAGCAGCATTAATAAAACCAAAACAGATAA
AGCCACCTTTGCCTAGTGTTAGGAAACTGACAGAGGACAGATGGAACAAGCCCCAGAAGACCAAGGGCCA
CAGAGGGAGCCATACAATGAATGGACACTAGAGCTTTTAGAGGAACTTAAGAGTGAAGCTGTTAGACATT
TTCCTAGGATATGGCTCCATAACTTAGGACAACATATCTATGAAACTTACGGGGATACTTGGGCAGGAGT
GGAAGCCATAATAAGAATTCTGCAACAACTGCTGTTTATCCATTTCAGAATTGGGTGTCGACATAGCAGA
ATAGGCGTTACTCGACAGAGGAGAGCAAGAAATGGAGCCAGTAGATCCTAGACTAGAGCCCTGGAAGCAT
CCAGGAAGTCAGCCTAAAACTGCTTGTACCAATTGCTATTGTAAAAAGTGTTGCTTTCATTGCCAAGTTT
GTTTCATGACAAAAGCCTTAGGCATCTCCTATGGCAGGAAGAAGCGGAGACAGCGACGAAGAGCTCATCA
GAACAGTCAGACTCATCAAGCTTCTCTATCAAAGCAGTAAGTAGTACATGTAATGCAACCTATAATAGTA
GCAATAGTAGCATTAGTAGTAGCAATAATAATAGCAATAGTTGTGTGGTCCATAGTAATCATAGAATATA
GGAAAATATTAAGACAAAGAAAAATAGACAGGTTAATTGATAGACTAATAGAAAGAGCAGAAGACAGTGG
CAATGAGAGTGAAGGAGAAGTATCAGCACTTGTGGAGATGGGGGTGGAAATGGGGCACCATGCTCCTTGG
GATATTGATGATCTGTAGTGCTACAGAAAAATTGTGGGTCACCGTCTATTATGGGGTACCTGTGTGGAAG
GAAGCAACCACCACTCTATTTTGTGCATCAGATGCTAAAGCATATATGATACAGAGGTACATAATGTTTG
GGCCACACATGCCTGTGTACCCACAGACCCCAACCCACAAGAAGTAGTATTGGTAAATGTGACAGAAAAT
TTTAACATGTGGAAAAATGACATGGTAGAACAGATGCATGAGGATATAATCAGTTTATGGGATCAAAGCC
TAAAGCCATGTGTAAAATTAACCCCACTCTGTGTTAGTTTAAAGTGCACTGATTTGAAGAATGATACTAA
TACCAATAGTAGTAGCGGGAGAATGATAATGGAGAAAGGAGAGATAAAAAACTGCTCTTTCAATATCAGC
ACAAGCATAAGAGATAAGGTGCAGAAAGAATATGCATTCTTTTATAAACTTGATATAGTACCAATAGATA
ATACCAGCTATAGGTTGATAAGTTGTAACACCTCAGTCATTACACAGGCCTGTCCAAAGGTATCCTTTGA
GCCAATTCCCATACATTATTGTGCCCCGGCTGGTTTTGCGATTCTAAAATGTAATAATAAGACGTTCAAT
GGAACAGGACCATGTACAAATGTCAGCACAGTACAATGTACACATGGAATCAGGCCAGTAGTATCAACTC
AACTGCTGTTAAATGGCAGTCTAGCAGAAGAAGATGTAGTAATTAGATCTGCCAATTTCACAGACAATGC
TAAAACCATAATAGTACAGCTGAACACATCTGTAGAAATTAATTGTACAAGACCCAACAACAATACAAGA
AAAAGTATCCGTATCCAGAGGGGACCAGGGAGAGCATTTGTTACAATAGGAAAAATAGGAAATATGAGAC
AAGCACATTGTAACATTAGTAGAGCAAAATGGAATGCCACTTTAAAACAGATAGCTAGCAAATTAAGAGA
ACAATTTGGAAATAATAAAACAATAATCTTTAAGCAATCCTCAGGAGGGGACCCAGAAATTGTAACGCAC
AGTTTTAATTGTGGAGGGGAATTTTTCTACTGTAATTCAACACAACTGTTTAATAGTACTTGGTTTAATA
GTACTTGGAGTACTGAAGGGTCAAATAACACTGAAGGAAGTGACACAATCACACTCCCATGCAGAATAAA
ACAATTTATAAACATGTGGCAGGAAGTAGGAAAAGCAATGTATGCCCCTCCCATCAGTGGACAAATTAGA
TGTTCATCAAATATTACTGGGCTGCTATTAACAAGAGATGGTGGTAATAACAACAATGGGTCCGAGATCT
TCAGACCTGGAGGAGGCGATATGAGGGACAATTGGAGAAGTGAATTATATAAATATAAAGTAGTAAAAAT
TGAACCATTAGGAGTAGCACCCACCAAGGCAAAGAGAAGAGTGGTGCAGAGAGAAAAAAGAGCAGTGGGA
ATAGGAGCTTTGTTCCTTGGGTTCTTGGGAGCAGCAGGAAGCACTATGGGCGCAGCGTCAATGACGCTGA
CGGTACAGGCCAGACAATTATTGTCTGATATAGTGCAGCAGCAGAACAATTTGCTGAGGGCTATTGAGGC
GCAACAGCATCTGTTGCAACTCACAGTCTGGGGCATCAAACAGCTCCAGGCAAGAATCCTGGCTGTGGAA
AGATACCTAAAGGATCAACAGCTCCTGGGGATTTGGGGTTGCTCTGGAAAACTCATTTGCACCACTGCTG
TGCCTTGGAATGCTAGTTGGAGTAATAAATCTCTGGAACAGATTTGGAATAACATGACCTGGATGGAGTG
GGACAGAGAAATTAACAATTACACAAGCTTAATACACTCCTTAATTGAAGAATCGCAAAACCAGCAAGAA
AAGAATGAACAAGAATTATTGGAATTAGATAAATGGGCAAGTTTGTGGAATTGGTTTAACATAACAAATT
GGCTGTGGTATATAAAATTATTCATAATGATAGTAGGAGGCTTGGTAGGTTTAAGAATAGTTTTTGCTGT
ACTTTCTATAGTGAATAGAGTTAGGCAGGGATATTCACCATTATCGTTTCAGACCCACCTCCCAATCCCG
AGGGGACCCGACAGGCCCGAAGGAATAGAAGAAGAAGGTGGAGAGAGAGACAGAGACAGATCCATTCGAT
TAGTGAACGGATCCTTAGCACTTATCTGGGACGATCTGCGGAGCCTGTGCCTCTTCAGCTACCACCGCTT
GAGAGACTTACTCTTGATTGTAACGAGGATTGTGGAACTTTTGGGACGCAGGGGGTGGGAAGCCCTCAAA
TATTGGTGGAATCTCCTACAATATTGGAGTCAGGAGCTAAAGAATAGTGCTGTTAGCTTGCTCAATGCCA
CAGCCATAGCAGTAGCTGAGGGGACAGATAGGGTTATAGAAGTAGTACAAGGAGCTTGTAGAGCTATTCG
CCACATACCTAGAAGAATAAGACAGGGCTTGGAAAGGATTTTGCTATAAGATGGGTGGCGCGGCCGCTCT
GGTGAGCAAGGGCGAGGAGCTGTTCACCGGGGTGGTGCCCATCCTGGTCGAGCTGGACGGCGACGTAAAC
GGCCACAAGTTCAGCGTGTCCGGCGAGGGCGAGGGCGATGCCACCTACGGCAAGCTGACCCTGAAGTTCA
TCTGCACCACCGGCAAGCTGCCCGTGCCCTGGCCCACCCTCGTGACCACCCTGACCTACGGCGTGCAGTG
CTTCAGCCGCTACCCCGACCACATGAAGCAGCACGACTTCTTCAAGTCCGCCATGCCCGAAGGCTACGTC
CAGGAGCGCACCATCTTCTTCAAGGACGACGGCAACTACAAGACCCGCGCCGAGGTGAAGTTCGAGGGCG
ACACCCTGGTGAACCGCATCGAGCTGAAGGGCATCGACTTCAAGGAGGACGGCAACATCCTGGGGCACAA
GCTGGAGTACAACTACAACAGCCACAACGTCTATATCATGGCCGACAAGCAGAAGAACGGCATCAAGGTG
AACTTCAAGATCCGCCACAACATCGAGGACGGCAGCGTGCAGCTCGCCGACCACTACCAGCAGAACACCC
CCATCGGCGACGGCCCCGTGCTGCTGCCCGACAACCACTACCTGAGCACCCAGTCCGCCCTGAGCAAAGA
CCCCAACGAGAAGCGCGATCACATGGTCCTGCTGGAGTTCGTGACCGCCGCCGGGATCACTCTCGGCATG
GACGAGCTGTACAAGTAACTCGAGACCTAGAAAAACATGGAGCAATCACAAGTAGCAATACAGCAGCTAA
CAATGCTGCTTGTGCCTGGCTAGAAGCACAAGAGGAGGAAGAGGTGGGTTTTCCAGTCACACCTCAGGTA
CCTTTAAGACCAATGACTTACAAGGCAGCTGTAGATCTTAGCCACTTTTTAAAAGAAAAGGGGGGACTGG
AAGGGCTAATTCACTCCCAAAGAAGACAAGATATCCTTGATCTGTGGATCTACCACACACAAGGCTACTT
CCCTGATTGGCAGAACTACACACCAGGGCCAGGGGTCAGATATCCACTGACCTTTGGATGGTGCTACAAG
CTAGTACCAGTTGAGCCAGATAAGGTAGAAGAGGCCAATAAAGGAGAGAACACCAGCTTGTTACACCCTG
TGAGCCTGCATGGAATGGATGACCCTGAGAGAGAAGTGTTAGAGTGGAGGTTTGACAGCCGCCTAGCATT
TCATCACGTGGCCCGAGAGCTGCATCCGGAGTACTTCAAGAACTGCTGACATCGAGCTTGCTACAAGGGA
CTTTCCGCTGGGGACTTTCCAGGGAGGCGTGGCCTGGGCGGGACTGGGGAGTGGCGAGCCCTCAGATGCT
GCATATAAGCAGCTGCTTTTTGCCTGTACTGGGTCTCTCTGGTTAGACCAGATCTGAGCCTGGGAGCTCT
CTGGCTAACTAGGGAACCCACTGCTTAAGCCTCAATAAAGCTTGCCTTGAGTGCTTCAAGTAGTGTGTGC
CCGTCTGTTGTGTGACTCTGGTAACTAGAGATCCCTCAGACCCTTTTAGTCAGTGTGGAAAATCTCTAGC
AGGCCGGCCCAATTGACATGTGAGCAAAAGGCCAGCAAAAGGCCAGGAACCGTAAAAAGGCCGCGTTGCT
GGCGTTTTTCCATAGGCTCCGCCCCCCTGACGAGCATCACAAAAATCGACGCTCAAGTCAGAGGTGGCGA
AACCCGACAGGACTATAAAGATACCAGGCGTTTCCCCCTGGAAGCTCCCTCGTGCGCTCTCCTGTTCCGA
CCCTGCCGCTTACCGGATACCTGTCCGCCTTTCTCCCTTCGGGAAGCGTGGCGCTTTCTCATAGCTCACG
CTGTAGGTATCTCAGTTCGGTGTAGGTCGTTCGCTCCAAGCTGGGCTGTGTGCACGAACCCCCCGTTCAG
CCCGACCGCTGCGCCTTATCCGGTAACTATCGTCTTGAGTCCAACCCGGTAAGACACGACTTATCGCCAC
TGGCAGCAGCCACTGGTAACAGGATTAGCAGAGCGAGGTATGTAGGCGGTGCTACAGAGTTCTTGAAGTG
GTGGCCTAACTACGGCTACACTAGAAGAACAGTATTTGGTATCTGCGCTCTGCTGAAGCCAGTTACCTTC
GGAAAAAGAGTTGGTAGCTCTTGATCCGGCAAACAAACCACCGCTGGTAGCGGTGGTTTTTTTGTTTGCA
AGCAGCAGATTACGCGCAGAAAAAAAGGATCTCAAGAAGATCCTTTGATCTTTTCTACGGGGTCTGACGC
TCAGTGGAACGAAAACTCACGTTAAGGGATTTTGGTCATGAGATTATCAAAAAGGATCTTCACCTAGATC
CTTTTAAATTAAAAATGAAGTTTTAAATCAATCTAAAGTATATATGAGTAAACTTGGTCTGACAGTTACC
AATGCTTAATCAGTGAGGCACCTATCTCAGCGATCTGTCTATTTCGTTCATCCATAGTTGCCTGACTCCC
CGTCGTGTAGATAACTACGATACGGGAGGGCTTACCATCTGGCCCCAGTGCTGCAATGATACCGCGAGAC
CCACGCTCACCGGCTCCAGATTTATCAGCAATAAACCAGCCAGCCGGAAGGGCCGAGCGCAGAAGTGGTC
CTGCAACTTTATCCGCCTCCATCCAGTCTATTAATTGTTGCCGGGAAGCTAGAGTAAGTAGTTCGCCAGT
TAATAGTTTGCGCAACGTTGTTGCCATTGCTACAGGCATCGTGGTGTCACGCTCGTCGTTTGGTATGGCT
TCATTCAGCTCCGGTTCCCAACGATCAAGGCGAGTTACATGATCCCCCATGTTGTGCAAAAAAGCGGTTA
GCTCCTTCGGTCCTCCGATCGTTGTCAGAAGTAAGTTGGCCGCAGTGTTATCACTCATGGTTATGGCAGC
ACTGCATAATTCTCTTACTGTCATGCCATCCGTAAGATGCTTTTCTGTGACTGGTGAGTACTCAACCAAG
TCATTCTGAGAATAGTGTATGCGGCGACCGAGTTGCTCTTGCCCGGCGTCAATACGGGATAATACCGCGC
CACATAGCAGAACTTTAAAAGTGCTCATCATTGGAAAACGTTCTTCGGGGCGAAAACTCTCAAGGATCTT
ACCGCTGTTGAGATCCAGTTCGATGTAACCCACTCGTGCACCCAACTGATCTTCAGCATCTTTTACTTTC
ACCAGCGTTTCTGGGTGAGCAAAAACAGGAAGGCAAAATGCCGCAAAAAAGGGAATAAGGGCGACACGGA
AATGTTGAATACTCATACTCTTCCTTTTTCAATATTATTGAAGCATTTATCAGGGTTATTGTCTCATGAG
CGGATACATATTTGAATGTATTTAGAAAAATAAACAAATAGGGGTTCCGCGCACATTTCCCCGAAAAGTG
CCACCTG
[124 nt withheld, positions 12176-12299]
C
[91 nt withheld, positions 12301-12391]
A
[49 nt withheld, positions 12393-12441]
CCTTTGACGTTGGAGTCCACGTTCTTT
[37 nt withheld, positions 12469-12505]
ACCCTATCTCGGTCTATTCTTTTGATTTATAAGGGATTTTGCCGATTTCGGCCTATTGGTTAAAAAATGA
GCTGATTTAACAAAAATTTAACGCGAATTTTAACAAAATATTTTAATTAA
Features (pLannotate 1.2.2; 16 found; start..end, strand, type, name):
    377..634     +  LTR            5' LTR (truncated): truncated 5' long terminal repeat (LTR) from HIV-1
    682..806     +  misc_feature   HIV-1 Ψ: packaging signal of human immunodeficiency virus type 1
    790..2289    +  CDS            gag (sequence partly withheld): GAG_HV1N5 - Experimental evidence at protein level: Swiss-Prot protein existence level 1. [p6-gag]: Plays a role in budding of the assembled particle by interacting with the host class E VPS proteins TSG101 and PDCD6IP/AIP1. From Human immunodeficiency virus type 1 group M subtype B (isolate NY5) (HIV-1).
   2085..5096    +  CDS            HIV-1 pol: pol protein from human immunodeficiency virus 1; pol
   5041..5616    +  CDS            vif: VIF_HV1N5 - Experimental evidence at protein level: Swiss-Prot protein existence level 1. Counteracts the innate antiviral activity of host APOBEC3F and APOBEC3G. Forms a complex with host APOBEC3F and APOBEC3G thus preventing the entry of these lethally hypermutating enzymes into progeny virions. Recruits an active E3 ubiquitin ligase complex composed of elongin BC, CUL5, and RBX2 to induce polyubiquitination of APOBEC3G and APOBEC3F. In turn, they are directed to the 26S proteasome for degradation. Vif interaction with APOBEC3G also blocks its cytidine deaminase activity in a proteasome-inde
   5830..6045    +  CDS            tat (fragment): TAT_HV1H2 - Experimental evidence at protein level: Swiss-Prot protein existence level 1. Extracellular circulating Tat can be endocytosed by surrounding uninfected cells via the binding to several surface receptors such as CD26, CXCR4, heparan sulfate proteoglycans (HSPG) or LDLR. Neurons are rarely infected, but they internalize Tat via their LDLR. Through its interaction with nuclear HATs, Tat is potentially able to control the acetylation-dependent cellular gene expression. Modulates the expression of many cellular genes involved in cell survival, proliferation or in coding for cytokines o
   6061..6303    +  CDS            vpu: VPU_HV1B1 - Experimental evidence at protein level: Swiss-Prot protein existence level 1. Enhances virion budding by targeting host CD4 and Tetherin/BST2 to proteasome degradation. Degradation of CD4 prevents any unwanted premature interactions between viral Env and its host receptor CD4 in the endoplasmic reticulum. Degradation of antiretroviral protein Tetherin/BST2 is important for virion budding, as BST2 tethers new viral particles to the host cell membrane. Mechanistically, Vpu bridges either CD4 or BST2 to BTRC, a substrate recognition subunit of the Skp1/Cullin/F-box protein E3 ubiquiti
   6403..8784    +  CDS            env (fragment): ENV_HV1B1 - Experimental evidence at protein level: Swiss-Prot protein existence level 1. [Transmembrane protein gp41]: Acts as a class I viral fusion protein. Under the current model, the protein has at least 3 conformational states: pre-fusion native state, pre-hairpin intermediate state, and post-fusion hairpin state. During fusion of viral and target intracellular membranes, the coiled coil regions (heptad repeats) assume a trimer-of-hairpins structure, positioning the fusion peptide in close proximity to the C-terminal region of the ectodomain. The formation of this structure appears to d
   8808..9526    +  CDS            EGFP (fragment): the original enhanced GFP (Yang et al., 1996) mammalian codon-optimized
   9466..10044   +  CDS            nef (fragment): NEF_HV1B1 - Experimental evidence at protein level: Swiss-Prot protein existence level 1. Extracellular Nef protein targets CD4(+) T-lymphocytes for apoptosis by interacting with CXCR4 surface receptors. From Human immunodeficiency virus type 1 group M subtype B (isolate BH10) (HIV-1).
  10169..10349   +  LTR            5' LTR (truncated): truncated 5' long terminal repeat (LTR) from HIV-1
  10425..11013   -  rep_origin     ori: high-copy-number ColE1/pMB1/pBR322/pUC origin of replication
  11184..12044   -  CDS            AmpR: β-lactamase; bla; confers resistance to ampicillin, carbenicillin, and related antibiotics
  12045..12149   -  promoter       AmpR promoter: bla
  12176..12604   +  rep_origin     f1 ori (sequence partly withheld): f1 bacteriophage origin of replication; arrow indicates direction of (+) strand synthesis
  12625..329     +  CDS            nef (fragment) (across the origin): NEF_HV1A2 - Experimental evidence at protein level: Swiss-Prot protein existence level 1. Extracellular Nef protein targets CD4(+) T-lymphocytes for apoptosis by interacting with CXCR4 surface receptors. From Human immunodeficiency virus type 1 group M subtype B (isolate ARV2/SF2) (HIV-1).
