[The description below was written by a language model from this plasmid's Addgene catalogue record and pLannotate feature annotations shown in this document.]
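Description:
pBS NL4-3 envFS eGFP IN-D116A is a near full-length HIV-1 NL4-3 proviral clone carried in a pBluescript backbone and catalogued as a lentiviral vector. The 12.6 kb plasmid is propagated in E. coli through a high-copy ColE1/pUC-type origin with ampicillin selection (β-lactamase under its own promoter). It also retains an f1 phage origin from the backbone. As with many LTR-containing clones, it is maintained in a recombination-deficient strain.

The annotated proviral region runs from a 5' LTR and the Ψ packaging signal through gag, pol, vif, tat, vpu and env, followed by EGFP and a partial nef sequence ahead of the 3' LTR. The EGFP annotation sits at the start of the nef region and overlaps the nef fragment, which suggests the reporter occupies the nef position. The nef-like matches flanking the LTR calls, including the one spanning the plasmid origin, probably reflect the natural overlap of nef with U3 rather than additional genes. No heterologous promoter is annotated, so expression is presumably driven by the viral LTR.

"envFS" in the name points to a frameshift in env, consistent with env being called only as a fragment. Such a virus would need a glycoprotein supplied in trans and would be limited to a single round of infection, although the record does not state this.

The defining change is D116A in integrase, which according to the record disrupts IN catalytic activity, so reverse-transcribed DNA should fail to integrate. The construct therefore serves as an integration-defective counterpart to the parental GFP reporter provirus. The associated study examined innate immune activation, namely type I interferon and inflammatory cytokines, by HIV-1 proviral RNA.
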