Addgene plasmid #101333: pBS NL4-3 envFS eGFP IN-D116A
Purpose: pBS NL4-3 envFS eGFP with mutation that disrupts IN catalytic activity
Depositing lab: Jeremy Luban. Depositing organization: University of Massachusetts, Worcester. Publication: Intron-containing RNA from the HIV-1 provirus activates type I interferon and inflammatory cytokines. McCauley SM, Kim K, Nowosielska A, Dauphin A, Yurkovetskiy L, Diehl WE, Luban J. Nat Commun. 2018 Dec 13;9(1):5305. doi: 10.1038/s41467-018-07753-2. PubMed 30546110.
Backbone
  Vector backbone: pBluescript
  Vector type: Lentiviral
Growth in bacteria
  Bacterial resistance: Ampicillin, 100 μg/mL
  Growth temperature: 30°C
  Growth strain: NEB Stable
  Copy number: High Copy
Gene/Insert
  Gene/Insert name: NL4-3 envFS
  Mutation: Integrase D116A
  Cloning method: Restriction Enzyme; 5′ cloning site unknown (unknown if destroyed); 3′ cloning site unknown (unknown if destroyed)
  Sequencing primers: 5′ unknown
Terms and licenses: Academic/Nonprofit Terms; Industry Terms: Not Available to Industry
How to cite: pBS NL4-3 envFS eGFP IN-D116A was a gift from Jeremy Luban (Addgene plasmid # 101333 ; http://n2t.net/addgene:101333 ; RRID:Addgene_101333)
